>Addgene plasmid #209233 | pMx/ATP10B-HA | addgene full sequence | sequence record 413230 | Addgene NGS Result
CCCGAAAAGTGCCACCTGCATAATGAAAGACCCCACCTGTAGGTTTGGCAAGCTAGCTTAAGTAACGCCA
TTTTGCAAGGCATGGAAAAATACATAACTGAGAATAGAAAAGTTCAGATCAAGGTCAGGAACAGATGGAA
CAGCTGAATATGGGCCAAACAGGATATCTGTGGTAAGCAGTTCCTGCCCCGGCTCAGGGCCAAGAACAGA
TGGAACAGCTGAATATGGGCCAAACAGGATATCTGTGGTAAGCAGTTCCTGCCCCGGCTCAGGGCCAAGA
ACAGATGGTCCCCAGATGCGGTCCAGCCCTCAGCAGTTTCTAGAGAACCATCAGATGTTTCCAGGGTGCC
CCAAGGACCTGAAATGACCCTGTGCCTTATTTGAACTAACCAATCAGTTCGCTTCTCGCTTCTGTTCGCG
CGCTTCTGCTCCCCGAGCTCAATAAAAGAGCCCACAACCCCTCACTCGGCGCGCCAGTCCTCCGATTGAC
TGAGTCGCCCGGGTACCCGTGTATCCAATAAACCCTCTTGCAGTTGCATCCGACTTGTGGTCTCGCTGTT
CCTTGGGAGGGTCTCCTCTGAGTGATTGACTACCCGTCAGCGGGGGTCTTTCATTTGGGGGCTCGTCCGG
GATCGGGAGACCCCTGCCCAGGGACCACCGACCCACCACCGGGAGGTAAGCTGGCCAGCAACTTATCTGT
GTCTGTCCGATTGTCTAGTGTCTATGACTGATTTTATGCGCCTGCGTCGGTACTAGTTAGCTAACTAGCT
CTGTATCTGGCGGACCCGTGGTGGAACTGACGAGTTCGGAACACCCGGCCGCAACCCTGGGAGACGTCCC
AGGGACTTCGGGGGCCGTTTTTGTGGCCCGACCTGAGTCCAAAAATCCCGATCGTTTTGGACTCTTTGGT
GCACCCCCCTAATAGGAGGGATATGTGGTTCTGGTAGGAGACGAGAACCTAAAACAGTTCCCGCCTCCGT
CTGAATTTTTGCTTTCGGTTTGGGACCGAAGCCGCGCCGCGCGTCTTGTCTGCTGCAGCATCGTTCTGTG
TTGTCTCTGTCTGACTGTGTTTCTGTATTTGTCTGAAAATTAGGGCCAGACTGTTACCACTCCCTTAAGT
TTGACCTTAGGTCACTGGAAAGATGTCGAGCGGATCGCTCACAACCAGTCGGTAGATGTCAAGAAGAGAC
GTTGGGTTACCTTCTGCTCTGCAGAATGGCCAACCTTTAACGTCGGATGGCCGCGAGACGGCACCTTTAA
CCGAGACCTCATCACCCAGGTTAAGATCAAGGTCTTTTCACCTGGCCCGCATGGACACCCAGACCAGGTC
CCCTACATCGTGACCTGGGAAGCCTTGGCTTTTGACCCCCCTCCCTGGGTCAAGCCCTTTGTACACCCTA
AGCCTCCGCCTCCTCTTCCTCCATCCGCCCCGTCTCTCCCCCTTGAACCTCCTCGTTCGACCCCGCCTCG
ATCCTCCCTTTATCCAGCCCTCACTCCTTCTCTAGGCGCCCCCATATGGCCATATGAGATCTTATATGGG
GCACCCCCGCCCCTTGTAAACTTCCCTGACCCTGACATGACAAGAGTTACTAACAGCCCCTCTCTCCAAG
CTCACTTACAGGCTCTCTACTTAGTCCAGCACGAAGTCTGGAGACCTCTGGCGGCAGCCTACCAAGAACA
ACTGGACCGACCGGTGGTACCTCACCCTTACCGAGTCGGCGACACAGTGTGGGTCCGCCGACACCAGACT
AAGAACCTAGAACCTCGCTGGAAAGGACCTTACACAGTCCTGCTGACCACCCCCACCGCCCTCAAAGTAG
ACGGCATCGCAGCTTGGATACACGCCGCCCACGTGAAGGCTGCCGACCCCGGGGGTGGACCATCCTCTAG
ACTGCCGGATCTAGCTAGTTAATTAAGGATCTCTAGTTAAGCTATCAACAAGTTTGTACAAAAAAGCAGG
CTCTTTAAAGGAACCAATTCAGTCGACTGGATCCGGTACCGAATTCACCATGGCCCTCTCAGTGGACTCA
TCGTGGCATCGGTGGCAGTGGAGAGTCAGAGATGGCTTCCCCCATTGTCCATCGGAAACCACACCGCTGC
TCTCTCCAGAGAAAGGGAGACAGAGCTACAACTTGACACAGCAGCGGGTCGTGTTCCCCAACAACAGCAT
ATTCCATCAAGATTGGGAAGAGGTCTCCAGGAGATACCCTGGCAACAGAACCTGCACAACCAAATACACC
CTCTTCACCTTCCTGCCCCGGAATCTCTTTGAGCAATTTCATAGATGGGCTAACCTCTATTTCCTGTTCC
TGGTGATTTTGAACTGGATGCCCTCCATGGAAGTCTTCCACAGAGAAATCACCATGTTACCATTGGCCAT
TGTCCTGTTCGTCATCATGATCAAGGATGGCATGGAGGACTTCAAGAGACACCGCTTTGATAAAGCAATA
AACTGCTCCAACATTCGAATTTATGAAAGAAAAGAGCAGACCTATGTGCAGAAGTGCTGGAAGGATGTGC
GTGTGGGAGACTTCATCCAAATGAAATGCAATGAGATTGTCCCAGCAGACATACTCCTCCTTTTTTCCTC
TGACCCCAATGGGATATGCCATCTGGAAACTGCCAGCTTGGATGGAGAGACAAACCTCAAGCAAAGACGT
GTCGTGAAGGGCTTCTCACAGCAGGAGGTACAGTTCGAACCAGAGCTTTTCCACAATACCATCGTGTGTG
AGAAACCCAACAACCACCTCAACAAATTTAAGGGTTATATGGAGCATCCTGACCAGACCAGGACTGGCTT
TGGCTGTGAGAGTCTTCTGCTTCGAGGCTGCACCATCAGAAACACCGAGATGGCTGTTGGCATTGTCATC
TATGCAGGCCATGAGACGAAAGCCATGCTGAACAACAGTGGCCCCCGGTACAAACGCAGCAAGATTGAGC
GGCGCATGAATATAGACATCTTCTTCTGCATTGGGATCCTCATCCTCATGTGCCTTATTGGAGCTGTAGG
TCACAGCATCTGGAATGGGACCTTTGAAGAACACCCTCCCTTCGATGTGCCAGATGCCAATGGCAGCTTC
CTTCCCAGTGCCCTTGGGGGCTTCTACATGTTCCTCACAATGATCATCCTGCTCCAGGTGCTGATCCCCA
TCTCTTTGTATGTCTCCATTGAGCTGGTGAAGCTCGGGCAAGTGTTCTTCTTGAGCAATGACCTTGACCT
GTATGATGAAGAGACCGATTTATCCATTCAATGTCGAGCCCTCAACATCGCAGAGGACTTGGGCCAGATC
CAGTACATCTTCTCCGATAAGACGGGGACCCTGACAGAGAACAAGATGGTGTTCCGACGTTGCACCATCA
TGGGCAGCGAGTATTCTCACCAAGAAAATGCTAAGCGACTGGAGACCCCAAAGGAGCTGGACTCAGATGG
TGAAGAGTGGACCCAATACCAATGCCTGTCCTTCTCGGCTAGATGGGCCCAGGATCCAGCAACTATGAGA
AGCCAAAAAGGTGCTCAGCCTCTGAGGAGGAGCCAGAGTGCCCGGGTGCCCATCCAGGGCCACTACCGGC
AAAGGTCTATGGGGCACCGTGAAAGCTCACAGCCTCCTGTGGCCTTCAGCAGCTCCATAGAAAAAGATGT
AACTCCAGATAAAAACCTACTGACCAAGGTTCGAGATGCTGCCCTGTGGTTGGAGACCTTGTCAGACAGC
AGACCTGCCAAGGCTTCCCTCTCCACCACCTCCTCCATTGCTGATTTCTTCCTTGCCTTAACCATCTGCA
ACTCTGTCATGGTGTCCACAACCACCGAGCCCAGGCAGAGGGTCACCATCAAACCCTCAAGCAAGGCTCT
GGGGACGTCCCTGGAGAAGATTCAGCAGCTCTTCCAGAAGTTGAAGCTATTGAGCCTCAGCCAGTCATTC
TCATCCACTGCACCCTCTGACACAGACCTCGGGGAGAGCTTAGGGGCCAACGTGGCCACCACAGACTCGG
ATGAGAGAGATGATGCATCTGTGTGCAGTGGAGGTGACTCCACTGATGACGGTGGCTACAGGAGCAGCAT
GTGGGACCAGGGCGACATCCTGGAGTCTGGGTCAGGCACTTCCTTGGAGGAGGCATTGGAGGCCCCAGCC
ACAGACCTGGCCAGGCCTGAGTTCTGTTACGAGGCTGAGAGCCCTGATGAGGCCGCCCTGGTGCACGCTG
CCCATGCCTACAGCTTCACACTAGTGTCCCGGACACCTGAGCAGGTGACTGTGCGCCTGCCCCAGGGCAC
CTGCCTCACCTTCAGCCTCCTCTGCACCCTGGGCTTTGACTCTGTCAGGAAGAGAATGTCTGTGGTTGTG
AGGCACCCACTGACTGGCGAGATTGTTGTCTACACCAAGGGTGCTGACTCGGTCATCATGGACCTGCTGG
AAGACCCAGCCTGCGTACCTGACATTAATATGGAAAAGAAGCTGAGAAAAATCCGAGCCCGGACCCAAAA
GCATCTAGACTTGTATGCAAGAGATGGCCTGCGCACACTATGCATTGCCAAGAAGGTTGTAAGCGAAGAG
GACTTCCGGAGATGGGCCAGTTTCCGGCGTGAGGCTGAGGCATCCCTCGACAACCGAGATGAGCTTCTCA
TGGAAACTGCACAGCATCTGGAGAATCAACTCACCTTACTTGGAGCCACTGGGATCGAAGACCGGCTGCA
GGAAGGAGTTCCAGATACGATTGCCACTCTGCGGGAGGCTGGGATCCAGCTCTGGGTCCTGACTGGAGAT
AAGCAGGAGACAGCGGTCAACATTGCCCATTCCTGCAGACTGTTAAATCAGACCGACACTGTTTATACCA
TCAATACAGAGAATCAGGAGACCTGTGAATCCATCCTCAATTGTGCATTGGAAGAGCTAAAGCAATTTCG
TGAACTACAGAAGCCAGACCGCAAGCTCTTTGGATTCCGCTTACCTTCCAAGACACCATCCATCACCTCA
GAAGCTGTGGTTCCAGAAGCTGGATTGGTCATCGATGGGAAGACATTGAATGCCATCTTCCAGGGAAAGC
TAGAGAAGAAGTTTCTGGAATTGACCCAGTATTGTCGGTCCGTCCTGTGCTGCCGCTCCACGCCACTCCA
GAAGAGTATGATAGTCAAGCTGGTGCGAGACAAGTTGCGCGTCATGACCCTTTCCATAGGTGATGGAGCA
AATGATGTAAGCATGATTCAAGCTGCTGATATTGGAATTGGAATATCTGGACAGGAAGGCATGCAGGCTG
TCATGTCCAGCGACTTTGCCATCACCCGCTTTAAGCATCTCAAGAAGTTGCTGCTCGTGCATGGCCACTG
GTGTTACTCGCGCCTGGCCAGGATGGTGGTGTACTACCTCTACAAGAACGTGTGCTACGTCAACCTGCTC
TTCTGGTATCAGTTCTTCTGTGGTTTCTCCAGCTCCACCATGATTGATTACTGGCAGATGATATTCTTCA
ATCTCTTCTTTACCTCCTTGCCTCCTCTTGTCTTTGGAGTCCTTGACAAAGACATCTCTGCAGAAACACT
CCTGGCATTGCCTGAGCTATACAAGAGTGGCCAGAACTCTGAGTGCTATAACCTGTCGACTTTCTGGATT
TCTATGGTGGATGCATTCTACCAGAGCCTCATCTGTTTCTTTATCCCTTACCTGGCCTATAAGGGCTCTG
ATATAGATGTCTTTACCTTTGGGACACCAATCAACACCATCTCCCTCACCACAATCCTTTTGCACCAGGC
AATGGAAATGAAGACATGGACCATTTTCCACGGAGTCGTGCTCCTCGGCAGCTTCCTGATGTACTTTCTG
GTATCCCTCCTGTACAATGCCACCTGCGTCATCTGCAACAGCCCCACCAATCCCTATTGGGTGATGGAAG
GCCAGCTCTCAAACCCCACTTTCTACCTCGTCTGCTTTCTCACACCAGTTGTTGCTCTTCTCCCAAGATA
CTTTTTCCTGTCTCTGCAAGGAACTTGTGGGAAGTCTCTAATCTCAAAAGCTCAGAAAATTGACAAACTC
CCCCCAGACAAAAGAAACCTGGAAATCCAGAGTTGGAGAAGCAGACAGAGGCCTGCCCCTGTCCCCGAAG
TGGCTCGACCAACTCACCACCCAGTGTCATCTATCACAGGACAGGACTTCAGTGCCAGCACCCCAAAGAG
CTCTAACCCTCCCAAGAGGAAGCATGTGGAAGAGTCAGTACTCCACGAACAGAGATGTGGCACGGAGTGC
ATGAGGGATGACTCATGCTCAGGGGACTCCTCAGCTCAACTCTCATCCGGGGAGCACCTGCTGGGACCTA
ACAGGATAATGGCCTACTCAAGAGGACAGACTGATATGTGCCGGTGCTCAAAGAGGAGCAGCCATCGCCG
ATCCCAGAGTTCACTGACCATCTCGAGATATCTAGACCCAGCTTTCTTGTACAAAGTGGTTGATCTAGAG
GGCCCGCGGTTCGAACTCGAGTATCCATACGATGTACCAGACTACGCAGAGATCCACTAGTTCAATTCCA
GCTGAGCGCCGGTCGCTACCATTACCAGTTGGTCTGGTGTCAAAAATAATAATAACCGGGCAGGCCATGT
CTGCCCGTATTTCGCGTAAGGAAATCCATTATGTACTATTTAAACTCGAGCGGCCGCCAGCACAGTGGTC
GACTGTGGAATGTGTGTCAGTTAGGGTGTGGAAAGTCCCCAGGCTCCCCAGCAGGCAGAAGTATGCAAAG
CATGCATCTCAATTAGTCAGCAACCAGGTGTGGAAAGTCCCCAGGCTCCCCAGCAGGCAGAAGTATGCAA
AGCATGCATCTCAATTAGTCAGCAACCATAGTCCCGCCCCTAACTCCGCCCATCCCGCCCCTAACTCCGC
CCAGTTCCGCCCATTCTCCGCCCCATGGCTGACTAATTTTTTTTATTTATGCAGAGGCCGAGGCCGCCTC
GGCCTCTGAGCTATTCCAGAAGTAGTGAGGAGGCTTTTTTGGAGGCCTAGGCTTTTGCAAAAAGCTTCAC
GCTGCCGCAAGCACTCAGGGCGCAAGGGCTGCTAAAGGAAGCGGAACACGTAGAAAGCCAGTCCGCAGAA
ACGGTGCTGACCCCGGATGAATGTCAGCTACTGGGCTATCTGGACAAGGGAAAACGCAAGCGCAAAGAGA
AAGCAGGTAGCTTGCAGTGGGCTTACATGGCGATAGCTAGACTGGGCGGTTTTATGGACAGCAAGCGAAC
CGGAATTGCCAGCTGGGGCGCCCTCTGGTAAGGTTGGGAAGCCCTGCAAAGTAAACTGGATGGCTTTCTT
GCCGCCAAGGATCTGATGGCGCAGGGGATCAAGATCTGATCAAGAGACAGGATGAGGATCGTTTCGCATG
ATTGAACAAGATGGATTGCACGCAGGTTCTCCGGCCGCTTGGGTGGAGAGGCTATTCGGCTATGACTGGG
CACAACAGACAATCGGCTGCTCTGATGCCGCCGTGTTCCGGCTGTCAGCGCAGGGGCGCCCGGTTCTTTT
TGTCAAGACCGACCTGTCCGGTGCCCTGAATGAACTGCAGGACGAGGCAGCGCGGCTATCGTGGCTGGCC
ACGACGGGCGTTCCTTGCGCAGCTGTGCTCGACGTTGTCACTGAAGCGGGAAGGGACTGGCTGCTATTGG
GCGAAGTGCCGGGGCAGGATCTCCTGTCATCTCACCTTGCTCCTGCCGAGAAAGTATCCATCATGGCTGA
TGCAATGCGGCGGCTGCATACGCTTGATCCGGCTACCTGCCCATTCGACCACCAAGCGAAACATCGCATC
GAGCGAGCACGTACTCGGATGGAAGCCGGTCTTGTCGATCAGGATGATCTGGACGAAGAGCATCAGGGGC
TCGCGCCAGCCGAACTGTTCGCCAGGCTCAAGGCGCGCATGCCCGACGGCGAGGATCTCGTCGTGACCCA
TGGCGATGCCTGCTTGCCGAATATCATGGTGGAAAATGGCCGCTTTTCTGGATTCATCGACTGTGGCCGG
CTGGGTGTGGCGGACCGCTATCAGGACATAGCGTTGGCTACCCGTGATATTGCTGAAGAGCTTGGCGGCG
AATGGGCTGACCGCTTCCTCGTGCTTTACGGTATCGCCGCTCCCGATTCGCAGCGCATCGCCTTCTATCG
CCTTCTTGACGAGTTCTTCTGAGCGGGACTCTGGGGTTCGCATCGTCGACGATAAAATAAAAGATTTTAT
TTAGTCTCCAGAAAAAGGGGGGAATGAAAGACCCCACCTGTAGGTTTGGCAAGCTAGCTTAAGTAACGCC
ATTTTGCAAGGCATGGAAAAATACATAACTGAGAATAGAGAAGTTCAGATCAAGGTCAGGAACAGATGGA
ACAGCTGAATATGGGCCAAACAGGATATCTGTGGTAAGCAGTTCCTGCCCCGGCTCAGGGCCAAGAACAG
ATGGAACAGCTGAATATGGGCCAAACAGGATATCTGTGGTAAGCAGTTCCTGCCCCGGCTCAGGGCCAAG
AACAGATGGTCCCCAGATGCGGTCCAGCCCTCAGCAGTTTCTAGAGAACCATCAGATGTTTCCAGGGTGC
CCCAAGGACCTGAAATGACCCTGTGCCTTATTTGAACTAACCAATCAGTTCGCTTCTCGCTTCTGTTCGC
GCGCTTCTGCTCCCCGAGCTCAATAAAAGAGCCCACAACCCCTCACTCGGCGCGCCAGTCCTCCGATTGA
CTGAGTCGCCCGGGTACCCGTGTATCCAATAAACCCTCTTGCAGTTGCATCCGACTTGTGGTCTCGCTGT
TCCTTGGGAGGGTCTCCTCTGAGTGATTGACTACCCGTCAGCGGGGGTCTTTCACATGCAGCATGTATCA
AAATTAATTTGGTTTTTTTTCTTAAGTATTTACATTAAATGGCCATAGTTGCATTAATGAATCGGCCAAC
GCGCGGGGAGAGGCGGTTTGCGTATTGGGCGCTCTTCCGCTTCCTCGCTCACTGACTCGCTGCGCTCGGT
CGTTCGGCTGCGGCGAGCGGTATCAGCTCACTCAAAGGCGGTAATACGGTTATCCACAGAATCAGGGGAT
AACGCAGGAAAGAACATGTGAGCAAAAGGCCAGCAAAAGGCCAGGAACCGTAAAAAGGCCGCGTTGCTGG
CGTTTTTCCATAGGCTCCGCCCCCCTGACGAGCATCACAAAAATCGACGCTCAAGTCAGAGGTGGCGAAA
CCCGACAGGACTATAAAGATACCAGGCGTTTCCCCCTGGAAGCTCCCTCGTGCGCTCTCCTGTTCCGACC
CTGCCGCTTACCGGATACCTGTCCGCCTTTCTCCCTTCGGGAAGCGTGGCGCTTTCTCATAGCTCACGCT
GTAGGTATCTCAGTTCGGTGTAGGTCGTTCGCTCCAAGCTGGGCTGTGTGCACGAACCCCCCGTTCAGCC
CGACCGCTGCGCCTTATCCGGTAACTATCGTCTTGAGTCCAACCCGGTAAGACACGACTTATCGCCACTG
GCAGCAGCCACTGGTAACAGGATTAGCAGAGCGAGGTATGTAGGCGGTGCTACAGAGTTCTTGAAGTGGT
GGCCTAACTACGGCTACACTAGAAGAACAGTATTTGGTATCTGCGCTCTGCTGAAGCCAGTTACCTTCGG
AAAAAGAGTTGGTAGCTCTTGATCCGGCAAACAAACCACCGCTGGTAGCGGTGGTTTTTTTGTTTGCAAG
CAGCAGATTACGCGCAGAAAAAAAGGATCTCAAGAAGATCCTTTGATCTTTTCTACGGGGTCTGACGCTC
AGTGGAACGAAAACTCACGTTAAGGGATTTTGGTCATGAGATTATCAAAAAGGATCTTCACCTAGATCCT
TTTGCGGCCGGCCGCAAATCAATCTAAAGTATATATGAGTAAACTTGGTCTGACAGTTACCAATGCTTAA
TCAGTGAGGCACCTATCTCAGCGATCTGTCTATTTCGTTCATCCATAGTTGCCTGACTCCCCGTCGTGTA
GATAACTACGATACGGGAGGGCTTACCATCTGGCCCCAGTGCTGCAATGATACCGCGAGACCCACGCTCA
CCGGCTCCAGATTTATCAGCAATAAACCAGCCAGCCGGAAGGGCCGAGCGCAGAAGTGGTCCTGCAACTT
TATCCGCCTCCATCCAGTCTATTAATTGTTGCCGGGAAGCTAGAGTAAGTAGTTCGCCAGTTAATAGTTT
GCGCAACGTTGTTGCCATTGCTACAGGCATCGTGGTGTCACGCTCGTCGTTTGGTATGGCTTCATTCAGC
TCCGGTTCCCAACGATCAAGGCGAGTTACATGATCCCCCATGTTGTGCAAAAAAGCGGTTAGCTCCTTCG
GTCCTCCGATCGTTGTCAGAAGTAAGTTGGCCGCAGTGTTATCACTCATGGTTATGGCAGCACTGCATAA
TTCTCTTACTGTCATGCCATCCGTAAGATGCTTTTCTGTGACTGGTGAGTACTCAACCAAGTCATTCTGA
GAATAGTGTATGCGGCGACCGAGTTGCTCTTGCCCGGCGTCAATACGGGATAATACCGCGCCACATAGCA
GAACTTTAAAAGTGCTCATCATTGGAAAACGTTCTTCGGGGCGAAAACTCTCAAGGATCTTACCGCTGTT
GAGATCCAGTTCGATGTAACCCACTCGTGCACCCAACTGATCTTCAGCATCTTTTACTTTCACCAGCGTT
TCTGGGTGAGCAAAAACAGGAAGGCAAAATGCCGCAAAAAAGGGAATAAGGGCGACACGGAAATGTTGAA
TACTCATACTCTTCCTTTTTCAATATTATTGAAGCATTTATCAGGGTTATTGTCTCATGAGCGGATACAT
ATTTGAATGTATTTAGAAAAATAAACAAATAGGGGTTCCGCGCACATTTC
Features (pLannotate 1.2.2; 16 found; start..end, strand, type, name):
     22..615     +  LTR            LTR: long terminal repeat from Moloney murine leukemia virus
    678..877     +  misc_feature   MMLV Ψ: packaging signal of Moloney murine leukemia virus (MMLV)
    929..1017    +  misc_feature   MESV Ψ (fragment): packaging signal of murine embryonic stem cell virus
   1094..1510    +  CDS            gag (truncated): truncated Moloney murine leukemia virus (MMLV) gag gene lacking the start codon
   1520..1894    +  misc_feature   pol region: Moloney murine leukemia virus (MMLV) pol region containing the splice acceptor site
   1938..1962    +  protein_bind   attB1: mutant version of attB; recombination site for the Gateway® BP reaction BP Clonase™
   2010..6392    +  CDS            ATP10B: AT10B_HUMAN - Also known as ATPVB, KIAA0715. Experimental evidence at protein level: Swiss-Prot protein existence level 1. Catalytic component of a P4-ATPase flippase complex, which catalyzes the hydrolysis of ATP coupled to the transport of glucosylceramide (GlcCer) from the outer to the inner leaflet of lysosome membranes. Plays an important role in the maintenance of lysosome membrane integrity and function in cortical neurons. From Homo sapiens (Human).
   6406..6430    -  protein_bind   attB2: mutant version of attB; recombination site for the Gateway® BP reaction BP Clonase™
   6662..6991    +  promoter       SV40 promoter: SV40 enhancer and early promoter
   6993..7316    +  CDS            tnpA (fragment): TN5P_ECOLX - Also known as tnp. Experimental evidence at protein level: Swiss-Prot protein existence level 1. Mediates transposition of transposon Tn5 by a 'cut and paste' mechanism. First, the monomeric transposase binds the 19 bp inverted DNA repeats flanking the transposon. Then, dimerization of the DNA- bound transposase creates a synaptic DNA complex. After nicking of the first DNA strand, excision of the transposon proceeds through a series of intermediates. The transposase then mediates the insertion of the transposon at a new site by strand transfer. The activity of the wild- type tran
   7348..8139    +  CDS            neo: KKA2_KLEPN - Also known as kan, nptII. Experimental evidence at protein level: Swiss-Prot protein existence level 1. Resistance to kanamycin, neomycin, paromomycin, ribostamycin, butirosin and gentamicin B. From Klebsiella pneumoniae.
   8213..8804    +  LTR            LTR: long terminal repeat from Moloney murine leukemia virus
   8870..8922    -  CDS            lacI (fragment): lac repressor; lacI; The lac repressor binds to the lac operator to inhibit transcription in E. coli. This inhibition can be relieved by adding lactose or isopropyl-β-D-thiogalactopyranoside (IPTG).
   9105..9693    -  rep_origin     ori: high-copy-number ColE1/pMB1/pBR322/pUC origin of replication
   9857..10717   -  CDS            AmpR: β-lactamase; bla; confers resistance to ampicillin, carbenicillin, and related antibiotics
  10718..10822   -  promoter       AmpR promoter: bla
