[The description below was written by a language model from this plasmid's Addgene catalogue record and pLannotate feature annotations shown in this document.]
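Description:
pMx/ATP10B-HA is a Moloney murine leukemia virus-based retroviral expression vector built on the pMx backbone for delivering human ATP10B into mammalian cells. In bacteria it is maintained through a high-copy ColE1/pUC-type origin and selected with ampicillin via the β-lactamase gene and its native promoter. The proviral region is bounded by two MMLV long terminal repeats. Downstream of the 5′ LTR lie the MMLV packaging signal (with a short fragment annotated as MESV Ψ), a truncated gag segment lacking its start codon, and a pol region carrying the splice acceptor. Together these elements allow the genomic transcript to be encapsidated when gag, pol and env are supplied in trans by a packaging system, and they support expression of the downstream insert.

The ATP10B open reading frame sits between attB1 and attB2 sites, consistent with the recorded Gateway cloning, and no separate internal promoter is annotated upstream of it, so transcription presumably comes from the 5′ LTR. The catalogue lists a C-terminal HA epitope tag for detecting the protein. This tag is not called as a separate feature in the table, and its position relative to attB2 cannot be determined from the annotation. ATP10B encodes the catalytic subunit of a P4-ATPase phospholipid flippase. Following the insert, an SV40 enhancer/early promoter drives a neomycin phosphotransferase gene, preceded by a residual Tn5-derived fragment, which allows G418 selection of transduced cells. The short lacI fragment outside the 3′ LTR appears to be a backbone remnant. The stated purpose is mammalian expression of ATP10B, and the construct is associated with work on the substrate specificity and cellular roles of P4-ATPase flippases.
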