Addgene plasmid #209233: pMx/ATP10B-HA
Purpose: Mammalian expression of ATP10B
Depositing lab: Hye-Won Shin. Depositing organization: Kyoto University, Graduate School of Pharmaceutical Sciences. Publication: Phospholipid Flippase ATP10A Translocates Phosphatidylcholine and Is Involved in Plasma Membrane Dynamics. Naito T, Takatsu H, Miyano R, Takada N, Nakayama K, Shin HW. J Biol Chem. 2015 Jun 12;290(24):15004-17. doi: 10.1074/jbc.M115.655191. Epub 2015 May 6. PubMed 25947375.
Backbone
  Vector backbone: pMx
  Vector type: Retroviral
Growth in bacteria
  Bacterial resistance: Ampicillin, 100 μg/mL
  Growth temperature: 30°C
  Growth strain: NEB Stable
  Copy number: Unknown
Gene/Insert
  Gene/Insert name: ATP10B
  Species: H. sapiens (human)
  Entrez Gene: ATP10B (a.k.a. ATPVB)
  Tag / fusion protein: HA (C terminal on insert)
  Cloning method: Gateway Cloning
Terms and licenses: Academic/Nonprofit Terms; Industry Terms: Not Available to Industry
How to cite: pMx/ATP10B-HA was a gift from Hye-Won Shin (Addgene plasmid # 209233 ; http://n2t.net/addgene:209233 ; RRID:Addgene_209233)
